Addgene plasmid #39608: KHBD00505
Depositing lab: Bart Deplancke. Depositing organization: Swiss Federal Institute of Technology (EPFL). Publication: Automated protein-DNA interaction screening of Drosophila regulatory elements. Korneel Hens, Jean-Daniel Feuz, Alina Isakova, Antonina Lagovitina, Andreas Massouras, Julien Bryois, Patrick Callaerts, Susan E. Celniker, Bart Deplancke. Nat Methods. 2011 Oct 30;8(12):1065-70. 10.1038/nmeth.1763 PubMed 22037703.
Backbone
  Vector backbone: pDONR221
  Backbone manufacturer: Invitrogen
  Backbone size w/o insert (bp): 2536
  Vector type: Gateway DONR vector
Growth in bacteria
  Bacterial resistance: Kanamycin, 50 μg/mL
  Growth temperature: 37°C
  Growth strain: DH5alpha
  Copy number: High Copy
Gene/Insert
  Gene/Insert name: CG18389 (alt names: FBgn0013948; Eip93F)
  Species: D. melanogaster (fly)
  Insert size (bp): 3564
  Entrez Gene: Eip93F (a.k.a. Dmel_CG18389, CG18389, Dmel\CG18389, E93, anon-WO02059370.58)
  Promoter: none
  Cloning method: Gateway Cloning
  Sequencing primers: 5′ M13-F20; 3′ M13R
Terms and licenses: Academic/Nonprofit Terms; Industry Terms: Not Available to Industry
Depositor comments: Please note that the ORFs in this collection were cloned open-ended (without a stop codon).
How to cite: KHBD00505 was a gift from Bart Deplancke (Addgene plasmid # 39608 ; http://n2t.net/addgene:39608 ; RRID:Addgene_39608)
