[The description below was written by a language model from this plasmid's Addgene catalogue record.]
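Description:
KHBD00505 is a Gateway entry clone built in the pDONR221 backbone, carrying the open reading frame of the Drosophila melanogaster gene Eip93F (CG18389, also known as E93). The insert of about 3.6 kb was introduced by Gateway recombination into a backbone of roughly 2.5 kb. As is standard for clones made in a DONR vector, the ORF would be expected to sit between attL recombination sites, although no feature table is provided to confirm the individual elements. The plasmid is maintained in E. coli as a high-copy construct under kanamycin selection. M13 forward and reverse primer sites flanking the insert are listed for sequence verification.

The record states that there is no promoter, which is consistent with the construct's role as a shuttle clone rather than an expression vector: the ORF is not meant to be expressed from this plasmid but to be transferred by LR recombination into destination vectors that supply the promoter and any fusion partners. The depositor notes that ORFs in this collection were cloned open-ended, without a stop codon, which allows in-frame C-terminal fusions to tags or functional domains after transfer, as well as N-terminal fusions where the destination vector provides a downstream stop.

The clone belongs to a collection associated with work on automated protein-DNA interaction screening of Drosophila regulatory elements. This suggests its intended use is as a source ORF for building constructs used in such screens, though the specific destination vectors are not stated in the record.
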