>Addgene plasmid #39608 | KHBD00505 | depositor partial sequence | sequence record 50048 | KHBD00505 sequence 3564 bps
ATGGCCGATTGTTCATATGTGAGATGTCAGCAAGAGCGTCGGCTCATCAAAAAGAAGCTATTGAAATGGT
CCACAGATATGCTGCATATTGTGGCCCTAGAACGCGTTGCTGAAGAATGTATGGGTCGCAGGCAATGGAA
ACATTATCAAGACAAACTGACGTGCAGCCACTTGAATATCGAGGAGCAACAGCCCATAGCAATAGCCGGT
TCCGAGGACGAGCCATCGCAATACAACCACAGCAGCAAGGAGATCAGCCAGAGCAATCCCAACCACTGTA
AGACAGAGAACCACCGTCTGGAGCAGCAACACAACGGCAGCCAGCTATTGGAAGAAGAAGATTCTGAGAA
CAACCAAACATCACACGATTCATCACGTACACCAACACCGGGAGCCACCAGTACACCATCACCACCGCCA
GAACCCATCGATTGGAGACCGTCGGCCAAGTGCAACTTCTGTGTTAACGGTCGCCTGCTAACGGTTAACG
CCCAGGGCAAGTTGGTGGCCGAGTCAGCAGCAACTGCCACTAGTAGTAGCACTAGTAATAGTCACATTCA
TCAGCACGACAGTGACAGCAACTCGAGTGCATCACTGCCCCACCACATCAGCAGCAGCAGCAGCATCAAC
AACAATAGCAGTGGCAACAGGGCACGCCACATTGCTGCTGCAAGTGCAAGAGCAACACCAGCAGCGGCCA
CACCCGCCAACTCCCTTGAACTCTACAAGCTGCTGACCCAGCGGGCAGCCAAAATGACATCGATGGACTC
GATGGCCGCCCAGCTGGCGCAATTCTCACTGCTGGCCGACTTCAATCTGATCAACTCGCTGGCCAGCCAA
CAGCAGCAGCAGCAGCAGCAACAGATCGCTAGTGCGGTAACGCCAACTACCTCAGAAGTATCTGCAGCCG
CAATCAGTCCCGCACTCAAAGATACACCCAGTCCCAGTGTGGATGCACCGCTCGATCTTAGCAGCAAACC
ATCGCCGAACTCATCGATTAGCGGCGATGTGAAGTCCGTCAGAGCCTGTGCCACGCCCACGCCGTCGGGA
AGAAGGGCGTACAGTGAAGAGGATCTGAGCCGGGCCCTACAGGATGTGGTGGCCAACAAGCTAGATGCCC
GGAAATCGGCTAGCCAGCACCATGAGCAGCGCTCCATTCTGGACAACCGGCTGTTCAAGATGAAACACCA
TGACCAGGAGCAGGATCATGATGGCGACGAGCTCGAGGACTCCAACGATGATGCTGAGGCGGAAGTGGAC
AGCAATGCGTCGACACCGGTGTATCCGGCAGAGTTTGCAAGGGCACAACTGCGCAAACTGAGCCACCTGT
CCGAGCACAATGGCAGCGATCTGGGCGAGGATGTGGATCGTGGATCGCCGAAAATGGGGCGACATCCGGC
CTGTGGCAATGCCAGTGCCAATCAGGGCGCACCGCCATCCATTCCGCTGGATGCCAATGTCCTGCTGCAC
ACTCTGATGCTGGCTGCTGGGATTGGTGCAATGCCGAAGCTGGATGAAACGCAAACGGTGGGCGACTTTA
TCAAGGGTCTGCTGGTGGCCAACAGTGGTGGCATAATGAACGAGGGACTGCTAAATCTGCTGTCCGCCAG
TCAGGAGAACAGCAATGGCAATGCCTCGCTGCTGCTGCAACAGCAACAGCATCAGCAACACCATCAGCAA
CACCATCAGCAGCAGCAGCAGCAGCAACATGTCGCCGCCTACCGGCATCGCCTGCCCAAGTCGGAGACTC
CGGAAACGAACTCCTCGTTGGATCCGAACGATGCCAGCGAGGATCCCATACTGAAGATTCCGTCCTTCAA
GGTCAGCGGTCCGGCCAGCAGCAGCAGCCTGTCGCCGGGCGGACTGGTTGGTGGTCACCACCATCCGCTG
AACAACAACAACAGCCTCAGCATCAGCAACAACAGCAACCACAGCAGCAACAGCCATCGGAACGGCAGCA
ATCGCAGCCCGCATTCCGCATCGCCCATGCTGGCCGCGGCCGTGGCCCAAGGTGGCTACTCCGCCGGCAA
CAGTTTGCTGACCTCATCCTCGTCTAGCATACAGAAGATGATGGCCAGCAATATCCAGCGCCAGATCAAC
GAACAGAGTGGCCAGGAGAGTCTCAGGAACGGAAATGTTAGCGATTGCAGCAGCAACAATGGCGGCTCCT
CCTCGCTGGGATACAAGAAGCCGAGCATTTCGGTGGCCAAGATCATTGGCGGAACGGACACCTCACGGTT
CGGAGCCTCGCCCAATCTGCTGTCCCAACAGCACCATTCGGCTCACCACCTGACCCACCAGCAACAGCAG
CAACAGCTGAGCGCCCAGGAGGCATTGGGCAAGGGAACGCGACCAAAGAGGGGCAAGTATCGCAACTATG
ACCGCGACAGTTTGGTGGAGGCGGTCAAGGCGGTGCAGAGAGGTGAAATGTCGGTTCATCGAGCGGGTAG
CTACTATGGCGTACCGCATTCCACACTGGAGTACAAGGTCAAGGAACGTCACCTGATGCGACCGCGCAAG
CGAGAGCCCAAGCCGCAGCCCGATCTCGTCGGCCTGACCGGACCAGCCAACAAGCTGCAGCTGGACAAAC
TGAAGGCGGGACCACATGGTGGCTCCAAGCTGAGCAATGCCCTCAAGAACCAAAACAATCAGGCGGCTGC
GGCGGCGGCGGCGGCAGCAGCAGCAGCGGCCGCTGCCACGCCCAACGGCCTGAAACTGCCCCTTTTCGAG
GCGGGGCCACAGGCGTTATCCTTTCAGCCGAACATGTTCTGGCCCCAGACGAACGCCACGAATGCCTACG
GCCTGGACTTCAATCGCATCACGGAGGCGATGCGGAATCCCCAGGCCTCCAATCACCACGGCCTGATGAA
GAGTGCCCAGGACATGGTGGAGAACGTGTACGATGGCATCATCAGGAAGACGCTGCAGGCGAGCGAGGGC
AATGGCAGTGCGGCGGGTAATGGCAGCAACGGTAGCAATGGCAACGGGCATGGGCACGGGCATGGCCATG
GACACGCCCTGCTCGATCAGCTGCTGGTGAAGAAGACCCCCTTGCCGTTCACCAACCATCGGAACAATGA
CTACGCCGCCACCTGTTCGAGTGCCAGCGGGGAGAGCGTAAAGCGGTCGGGCAGTCCCATGGGCAACTAT
GCAGACATCAAGCGGGAGCGCCTGAGCGCCGACAGCGGCGGCAGCAGCGATGAGGAGCACTCGGCCAGCC
ACATCAACAACAACAACAGCGATTTGGCGCACAACAAGAACAAGAGCGGCGGCGGCGGCGGCGGCGGCGG
CAATGGCCAGACCAATGGGAACGGCAGGAGCAGCCGGATGACGTCGCGGGATGATTCCGAAACGGATGCC
AGCAGCTTGAAGAGCGGCGAAAGTGGCGGCCAGCAAAACCACAAAATGATGGATCTCAATGGCGGCAGCA
GCAGCAGCAGTCACATCAAGTGCGAATCGGAGGCGGCCACCGGACATCACAGTCCTGGACACCACACCAC
GTCCATACTGCACGAGAAGCTGGCCCAGATCAAGGCCGAGCAAGTGGACCAGGCGGATCAGTTA
