>Addgene plasmid #39608 | KHBD00505 | addgene partial sequence | sequence record 51635 | M13Rev
AATAATGATTTTATTTTGACTGATAGTGACCTGTTCGTTGCAACAAATTGATAAGCAATGCTTTCTTATA
ATGCCAACTTTGTACAAGAAAGTTGGCAATAACTGATCCGCCTGGTCCACTTGCTCGGCCTTGATCTGGG
CCAGCTTCTCGTGCAGTATGGACGTGGTGTGGTGTCCAGGACTGTGATGTCCGGTGGCCGCCTCCGATTC
GCACTTGATGTGACTGCTGCTGCTGCTGCCGCCATTGAGATCCATCATTTTGTGGTTTTGCTGGCCGCCA
CTTTCGCCGCTCTTCAAGCTGCTGGCATCCGTTTCGGAATCATCCCGCGACGTCATCCGGCTGCTCCTGC
CGTTCCCATTGGTCTGGCCATTGCCGCCGCCGCCGCCGCCGCCGCCGCTCTTGTTCTTGTTGTGCGCCAA
ATCGCTGTTGTTGTTGTTGATGTGGCTGGCCGAGTGCTCCTCATCGCTGCTGCCGCCGCTGTCGGCGCTC
AGGCGCTCCCGCTTGATGTCTGCATAGTTGCCCATGGGACTGCCCGACCGCTTTACGCTCTCCCCGCTGG
CACTCGAACAGGTGGCGGCGTAGTCATTGTTCCGATGGTTGGTGAACGGCAAGGGGGTCTTCTTCACCAG
CAGCTGATCGAGCAGGGCGTGTCCATGGCCATGCCCGTGCCCATGCCCGTTGCCATTGCTACCGTTGCTG
CCATTACCCGCCGCACTGCCATTGCCCTCGCTCGCCTGCAGCGTCTTCCTGATGATGCCATCGTACACGT
TCTCCACCATGTCCTGG
